Addgene plasmid #128891: pMV7
Purpose: Position 6 module- TRP1
Depositing lab: Gilles Charvin. Depositing organization: Institut de Genetique et de Biologie Moleculaire et Cellulaire (IGBMC). Publication: COSPLAY: An expandable toolbox for combinatorial and swift generation of expression plasmids in yeast. Goulev Y, Matifas A, Heyer V, Reina-San-Martin B, Charvin G. PLoS One. 2019 Aug 28;14(8):e0220694. doi: 10.1371/journal.pone.0220694. eCollection 2019. PubMed 31461461.
Backbone
  Vector backbone: pUC57BsaI
  Backbone size w/o insert (bp): 2724
  Total vector size (bp): 3733
  Modifications to backbone: Insertion of AGCA-TRP1-CCAT by MEGAWHOP
  Vector type: Yeast Expression, Synthetic Biology
Growth in bacteria
  Bacterial resistance: Ampicillin, 100 μg/mL
  Growth temperature: 37°C
  Growth strain: DH5alpha
  Copy number: Unknown
Gene/Insert
  Gene/Insert name: TRP1
  Species: S. cerevisiae (budding yeast)
  Insert size (bp): 1009
Terms and licenses: Academic/Nonprofit Terms; Industry Terms: Not Available to Industry
Depositor comments: Please visit https://www.biorxiv.org/content/10.1101/630277v1 for BioRxiv preprint.
How to cite: pMV7 was a gift from Gilles Charvin (Addgene plasmid # 128891 ; http://n2t.net/addgene:128891 ; RRID:Addgene_128891)
