[The description below was written by a language model from this plasmid's Addgene catalogue record and pLannotate feature annotations shown in this document.]
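Description:
pMV7 is a small (about 3.7 kb) part-donor plasmid from the COSPLAY toolbox, a modular system for combinatorial assembly of yeast expression plasmids. It is built on a pUC57-derived backbone (pUC57BsaI) and is maintained in E. coli through a high-copy ColE1/pUC-type origin, with ampicillin selection provided by the β-lactamase gene and its native promoter. The rest of the backbone consists of standard cloning-vector remnants: fragments of lacZα, lacI, rop and the pBR322 bom region, together with the lac promoter, lac operator and CAP binding site. None of these has a stated functional role in the module. The plasmid carries no annotated yeast replication origin or centromere, consistent with its role as a storage vector for a part and not as a finished yeast plasmid.

The payload is the "position 6" module, a roughly 1 kb Saccharomyces cerevisiae TRP1 cassette made up of the TRP1 promoter and the coding sequence for phosphoribosylanthranilate isomerase, an enzyme of tryptophan biosynthesis that serves as an auxotrophic marker in trp1 strains. The cassette was inserted by MEGAWHOP whole-plasmid PCR cloning and is flanked by two defined four-nucleotide junctions. Given the backbone name, these likely act as the overhangs that set the module's position and orientation during a BsaI-based, Golden Gate-style assembly, although the record does not spell out the mechanism. In practice, pMV7 would be combined with modules for the other positions to generate yeast plasmids selectable on tryptophan-free medium.
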