Features (pLannotate 1.2.2; 12 found; start..end, strand, type, name):
    282..429     +  promoter       TRP1 promoter: S. cerevisiae TRP1
    430..1104    +  CDS            TRP1: phosphoribosylanthranilate isomerase, required for tryptophan biosynthesis; S. cerevisiae TRP1; yeast auxotrophic marker
   1231..1247    -  protein_bind   lac operator: The lac repressor binds to the lac operator to inhibit transcription in E. coli. This inhibition can be relieved by adding lactose or isopropyl-β-D-thiogalactopyranoside (IPTG). lac repressor encoded by lacI
   1255..1285    -  promoter       lac promoter: promoter for the E. coli lac operon
   1300..1321    -  protein_bind   CAP binding site: CAP binding activates transcription in the presence of cAMP. E. coli catabolite activator protein
   1334..1426    -  CDS            lacI (fragment): lac repressor; lacI; The lac repressor binds to the lac operator to inhibit transcription in E. coli. This inhibition can be relieved by adding lactose or isopropyl-β-D-thiogalactopyranoside (IPTG).
   1609..2197    -  rep_origin     ori: high-copy-number ColE1/pMB1/pBR322/pUC origin of replication
   2368..3228    -  CDS            AmpR: β-lactamase; bla; confers resistance to ampicillin, carbenicillin, and related antibiotics
   3229..3333    -  promoter       AmpR promoter: bla
   3428..3463    +  CDS            rop (fragment): Rop protein, which maintains plasmids at low copy number; rop
   3565..3664    +  misc_feature   bom (fragment): basis of mobility region from pBR322
   3670..94      -  CDS            lacZα (fragment) (across the origin): LacZα fragment of β-galactosidase; lacZ fragment
>Addgene plasmid #128891 | pMV7 | addgene full sequence | sequence record 252825 | Addgene NGS Result
CAGCTGGCGAAAGGGGGATGTGCTGCAAGGCGATTAAGTTGGGTAACGCCAGGGTTTTCCCAGTCACGAC
GTTGTAAAACGACGGCCAGTGAATTCGAGCTCGGTACCTCGCGAATGCATCTAGATATCGGATCCCGGTC
TCGAGCAAACGACATTACTATATATATAATATAGGAAGCATTTAATAGAACAGCATCGTAATATATGTGT
ACTTTGCAGTTATGACGCCAGATGGCAGTAGTGGAAGATATTCTTTATTGAAAAATAGCTTGTCACCTTA
CGTACAATCTTGATCCGGAGCTTTTCTTTTTTTGCCGATTAAGAATTAATTCGGTCGAAAAAAGAAAAGG
AGAGGGCCAAGAGGGAGGGCATTGGTGACTATTGAGCACGTGAGTATACGTGATTAAGCACACAAAGGCA
GCTTGGAGTATGTCTGTTATTAATTTCACAGGTAGTTCTGGTCCATTGGTGAAAGTTTGCGGCTTGCAGA
GCACAGAGGCCGCAGAATGTGCTCTAGATTCCGATGCTGACTTGCTGGGTATTATATGTGTGCCCAATAG
AAAGAGAACAATTGACCCGGTTATTGCAAGGAAAATTTCAAGTCTTGTAAAAGCATATAAAAATAGTTCA
GGCACTCCGAAATACTTGGTTGGCGTGTTTCGTAATCAACCTAAGGAGGATGTTTTGGCTCTGGTCAATG
ATTACGGCATTGATATCGTCCAACTGCATGGAGATGAGTCGTGGCAAGAATACCAAGAGTTCCTCGGTTT
GCCAGTTATTAAAAGACTCGTATTTCCAAAAGACTGCAACATACTACTCAGTGCAGCTTCACAGAAACCT
CATTCGTTTATTCCCTTGTTTGATTCAGAAGCAGGTGGGACAGGTGAACTTTTGGATTGGAACTCGATTT
CTGACTGGGTTGGAAGGCAAGAGAGCCCCGAAAGCTTACATTTTATGTTAGCTGGTGGACTGACGCCAGA
AAATGTTGGTGATGCGCTTAGATTAAATGGCGTTATTGGTGTTGATGTAAGCGGAGGTGTGGAGACAAAT
GGTGTAAAAGACTCTAACAAAATAGCAAATTTCGTCAAAAATGCTAAGAAATAGGTTATTACTGAGTAGT
ATTTATTTAAGTATTGTTTGTGCACTTGCCATAGAGACCGGGCCCGTCGACTGCAGAGGCCTGCATGCAA
GCTTGGCGTAATCATGGTCATAGCTGTTTCCTGTGTGAAATTGTTATCCGCTCACAATTCCACACAACAT
ACGAGCCGGAAGCATAAAGTGTAAAGCCTGGGGTGCCTAATGAGTGAGCTAACTCACATTAATTGCGTTG
CGCTCACTGCCCGCTTTCCAGTCGGGAAACCTGTCGTGCCAGCTGCATTAATGAATCGGCCAACGCGCGG
GGAGAGGCGGTTTGCGTATTGGGCGCTCTTCCGCTTCCTCGCTCACTGACTCGCTGCGCTCGGTCGTTCG
GCTGCGGCGAGCGGTATCAGCTCACTCAAAGGCGGTAATACGGTTATCCACAGAATCAGGGGATAACGCA
GGAAAGAACATGTGAGCAAAAGGCCAGCAAAAGGCCAGGAACCGTAAAAAGGCCGCGTTGCTGGCGTTTT
TCCATAGGCTCCGCCCCCCTGACGAGCATCACAAAAATCGACGCTCAAGTCAGAGGTGGCGAAACCCGAC
AGGACTATAAAGATACCAGGCGTTTCCCCCTGGAAGCTCCCTCGTGCGCTCTCCTGTTCCGACCCTGCCG
CTTACCGGATACCTGTCCGCCTTTCTCCCTTCGGGAAGCGTGGCGCTTTCTCATAGCTCACGCTGTAGGT
ATCTCAGTTCGGTGTAGGTCGTTCGCTCCAAGCTGGGCTGTGTGCACGAACCCCCCGTTCAGCCCGACCG
CTGCGCCTTATCCGGTAACTATCGTCTTGAGTCCAACCCGGTAAGACACGACTTATCGCCACTGGCAGCA
GCCACTGGTAACAGGATTAGCAGAGCGAGGTATGTAGGCGGTGCTACAGAGTTCTTGAAGTGGTGGCCTA
ACTACGGCTACACTAGAAGAACAGTATTTGGTATCTGCGCTCTGCTGAAGCCAGTTACCTTCGGAAAAAG
AGTTGGTAGCTCTTGATCCGGCAAACAAACCACCGCTGGTAGCGGTGGTTTTTTTGTTTGCAAGCAGCAG
ATTACGCGCAGAAAAAAAGGATCTCAAGAAGATCCTTTGATCTTTTCTACGGGGTCTGACGCTCAGTGGA
ACGAAAACTCACGTTAAGGGATTTTGGTCATGAGATTATCAAAAAGGATCTTCACCTAGATCCTTTTAAA
TTAAAAATGAAGTTTTAAATCAATCTAAAGTATATATGAGTAAACTTGGTCTGACAGTTACCAATGCTTA
ATCAGTGAGGCACCTATCTCAGCGATCTGTCTATTTCGTTCATCCATAGTTGCCTGACTCCCCGTCGTGT
AGATAACTACGATACGGGAGGGCTTACCATCTGGCCCCAGTGCTGCAATGATACCGCGAGATCCACGCTC
ACCGGCTCCAGATTTATCAGCAATAAACCAGCCAGCCGGAAGGGCCGAGCGCAGAAGTGGTCCTGCAACT
TTATCCGCCTCCATCCAGTCTATTAATTGTTGCCGGGAAGCTAGAGTAAGTAGTTCGCCAGTTAATAGTT
TGCGCAACGTTGTTGCCATTGCTACAGGCATCGTGGTGTCACGCTCGTCGTTTGGTATGGCTTCATTCAG
CTCCGGTTCCCAACGATCAAGGCGAGTTACATGATCCCCCATGTTGTGCAAAAAAGCGGTTAGCTCCTTC
GGTCCTCCGATCGTTGTCAGAAGTAAGTTGGCCGCAGTGTTATCACTCATGGTTATGGCAGCACTGCATA
ATTCTCTTACTGTCATGCCATCCGTAAGATGCTTTTCTGTGACTGGTGAGTACTCAACCAAGTCATTCTG
AGAATAGTGTATGCGGCGACCGAGTTGCTCTTGCCCGGCGTCAATACGGGATAATACCGCGCCACATAGC
AGAACTTTAAAAGTGCTCATCATTGGAAAACGTTCTTCGGGGCGAAAACTCTCAAGGATCTTACCGCTGT
TGAGATCCAGTTCGATGTAACCCACTCGTGCACCCAACTGATCTTCAGCATCTTTTACTTTCACCAGCGT
TTCTGGGTGAGCAAAAACAGGAAGGCAAAATGCCGCAAAAAAGGGAATAAGGGCGACACGGAAATGTTGA
ATACTCATACTCTTCCTTTTTCAATATTATTGAAGCATTTATCAGGGTTATTGTCTCATGAGCGGATACA
TATTTGAATGTATTTAGAAAAATAAACAAATAGGGGTTCCGCGCACATTTCCCCGAAAAGTGCCACCTGA
CGTCTAAGAAACCATTATTATCATGACATTAACCTATAAAAATAGGCGTATCACGAGGCCCTTTCGTCTC
GCGCGTTTCGGTGATGACGGTGAAAACCTCTGACACATGCAGCTCCCGGAGACGGTCACAGCTTGTCTGT
AAGCGGATGCCGGGAGCAGACAAGCCCGTCAGGGCGCGTCAGCGGGTGTTGGCGGGTGTCGGGGCTGGCT
TAACTATGCGGCATCAGAGCAGATTGTACTGAGAGTGCACCATATGCGGTGTGAAATACCGCACAGATGC
GTAAGGAGAAAATACCGCATCAGGCGCCATTCGCCATTCAGGCTGCGCAACTGTTGGGAAGGGCGATCGG
TGCGGGCCTCTTCGCTATTACGC
